>Addgene plasmid #120738 | GGE085 | addgene full sequence | sequence record 259155 | Addgene NGS Result
AGCGCCCAATACGCAAACCGCCTCTCCCCGCGCGTTGGCCGATTCATTAATGCAGCTGGCACGACAGGTT
TCCCGACTGGAAAGCGGGCAGTGAGCGCAACGCAATTAATGTGAGTTAGCTCACTCATTAGGCACCCCAG
GCTTTACACTTTATGCTTCCGGCTCGTATGTTGTGTGGAATTGTGAGCGGATAACAATTTCACACAGGAA
ACAGCTATGACCATGATTACGCCAAGCTATTTAGGTGACACTATAGAATACTCAAGCTATGCATCAAGCT
TGGTACCGAGCTCGGATCCACTAGTAACGGCCGCCAGTGTGCTGGAATTCGCCCTTGGTCTCTACGGGGG
TTGGCGGCGTATTTGTGTCCCAAAAAACAGCCCCAATTGCCCCAATTGACCCCAAATTGACCCAGTAGCG
GGCCCAACCCCGGCGAGAGCCCCCTTCACCCCACATATCAAACCTCCCCCGGTTCCCACACTTGCCGTTA
AGGGCGTAGGGTACTGCAGTCTGGAATCTACGCTTGTTCAGACTTTGTACTAGTTTCTTTGTCTGGCCAT
CCGGGTAACCCATGCCGGACGCAAAATAGACTACTGAAAATTTTTTTGCTTTGTGGTTGGGACTTTAGCC
AAGGGTATAAAAGACCACCGTCCCCGAATTACCTTTCCTCTTCTTTTCTCTCTCTCCTTGTCAACTCACA
CCCGAAGAATGAGAGACCAAGGGCGAATTCTGCAGATATCCATCACACTGGCGGCCGCTCGAGCATGCAT
CTAGAGGGCCCAATTCGCCCTATAGTGAGTCGTATTACAATTCACTGGCCGTCGTTTTACAACGTCGTGA
CTGGGAAAACCCTGGCGTTACCCAACTTAATCGCCTTGCAGCACATCCCCCTTTCGCCAGCTGGCGTAAT
AGCGAAGAGGCCCGCACCGATCGCCCTTCCCAACAGTTGCGCAGCCTATACGTACGGCAGTTTAAGGTTT
ACACCTATAAAAGAGAGAGCCGTTATCGTCTGTTTGTGGATGTACAGAGTGATATTATTGACACGCCGGG
GCGACGGATGGTGATCCCCCTGGCCAGTGCACGTCTGCTGTCAGATAAAGTCTCCCGTGAACTTTACCCG
GTGGTGCATATCGGGGATGAAAGCTGGCGCATGATGACCACCGATATGGCCAGTGTGCCGGTCTCCGTTA
TCGGGGAAGAAGTGGCTGATCTCAGCCACCGCGAAAATGACATCAAAAACGCCATTAACCTGATGTTCTG
GGGAATATAAATGTCAGGCATGAGATTATCAAAAAGGATCTTCACCTAGATCCTTTTCACGTAGAAAGCC
AGTCCGCAGAAACGGTGCTGACCCCGGATGAATGTCAGCTACTGGGCTATCTGGACAAGGGAAAACGCAA
GCGCAAAGAGAAAGCAGGTAGCTTGCAGTGGGCTTACATGGCGATAGCTAGACTGGGCGGTTTTATGGAC
AGCAAGCGAACCGGAATTGCCAGCTGGGGCGCCCTCTGGTAAGGTTGGGAAGCCCTGCAAAGTAAACTGG
ATGGCTTTCTTGCCGCCAAGGATCTGATGGCGCAGGGGATCAAGCTCTGATCAAGAGACAGGATGAGGAT
CGTTTCGCATGATTGAACAAGATGGATTGCACGCAGGTTCTCCGGCCGCTTGGGTGGAGAGGCTATTCGG
CTATGACTGGGCACAACAGACAATCGGCTGCTCTGATGCCGCCGTGTTCCGGCTGTCAGCGCAGGGGCGC
CCGGTTCTTTTTGTCAAGACCGACCTGTCCGGTGCCCTGAATGAACTGCAAGACGAGGCAGCGCGGCTAT
CGTGGCTGGCCACGACGGGCGTTCCTTGCGCAGCTGTGCTCGACGTTGTCACTGAAGCGGGAAGGGACTG
GCTGCTATTGGGCGAAGTGCCGGGGCAGGATCTCCTGTCATCTCACCTTGCTCCTGCCGAGAAAGTATCC
ATCATGGCTGATGCAATGCGGCGGCTGCATACGCTTGATCCGGCTACCTGCCCATTCGACCACCAAGCGA
AACATCGCATCGAGCGAGCACGTACTCGGATGGAAGCCGGTCTTGTCGATCAGGATGATCTGGACGAAGA
GCATCAGGGGCTCGCGCCAGCCGAACTGTTCGCCAGGCTCAAGGCGAGCATGCCCGACGGCGAGGATCTC
GTCGTGACCCATGGCGATGCCTGCTTGCCGAATATCATGGTGGAAAATGGCCGCTTTTCTGGATTCATCG
ACTGTGGCCGGCTGGGTGTGGCGGACCGCTATCAGGACATAGCGTTGGCTACCCGTGATATTGCTGAAGA
GCTTGGCGGCGAATGGGCTGACCGCTTCCTCGTGCTTTACGGTATCGCCGCTCCCGATTCGCAGCGCATC
GCCTTCTATCGCCTTCTTGACGAGTTCTTCTGAATTATTAACGCTTACAATTTCCTGATGCGGTATTTTC
TCCTTACGCATCTGTGCGGTATTTCACACCGCATCAGGTGGCACTTTTCGGGGAAATGTGCGCGGAACCC
CTATTTGTTTATTTTTCTAAATACATTCAAATATGTATCCGCTCATGAGACAATAACCCTGATAAATGCT
TCAATAATAGCACGTGAGGAGGGCCACCATGGCCAAGTTGACCAGTGCCGTTCCGGTGCTCACCGCGCGC
GACGTCGCCGGAGCGGTCGAGTTCTGGACCGACCGGCTCGGGTTCTCCCGGGACTTCGTGGAGGACGACT
TCGCCGGTGTGGTCCGGGACGACGTGACCCTGTTCATCAGCGCGGTCCAGGACCAGGTGGTGCCGGACAA
CACCCTGGCCTGGGTGTGGGTGCGCGGCCTGGACGAGCTGTACGCCGAGTGGTCGGAGGTCGTGTCCACG
AACTTCCGGGACGCCTCCGGGCCGGCCATGACCGAGATCGGCGAGCAGCCGTGGGGGCGGGAGTTCGCCC
TGCGCGACCCGGCCGGCAACTGCGTGCACTTCGTGGCCGAGGAGCAGGACTGACACGTGCTAAAACTTCA
TTTTTAATTTAAAAGGATCTAGGTGAAGATCCTTTTTGATAATCTCATGACCAAAATCCCTTAACGTGAG
TTTTCGTTCCACTGAGCGTCAGACCCCGTAGAAAAGATCAAAGGATCTTCTTGAGATCCTTTTTTTCTGC
GCGTAATCTGCTGCTTGCAAACAAAAAAACCACCGCTACCAGCGGTGGTTTGTTTGCCGGATCAAGAGCT
ACCAACTCTTTTTCCGAAGGTAACTGGCTTCAGCAGAGCGCAGATACCAAATACTGTTCTTCTAGTGTAG
CCGTAGTTAGGCCACCACTTCAAGAACTCTGTAGCACCGCCTACATACCTCGCTCTGCTAATCCTGTTAC
CAGTGGCTGCTGCCAGTGGCGATAAGTCGTGTCTTACCGGGTTGGACTCAAGACGATAGTTACCGGATAA
GGCGCAGCGGTCGGGCTGAACGGGGGGTTCGTGCACACAGCCCAGCTTGGAGCGAACGACCTACACCGAA
CTGAGATACCTACAGCGTGAGCTATGAGAAAGCGCCACGCTTCCCGAAGGGAGAAAGGCGGACAGGTATC
CGGTAAGCGGCAGGGTCGGAACAGGAGAGCGCACGAGGGAGCTTCCAGGGGGAAACGCCTGGTATCTTTA
TAGTCCTGTCGGGTTTCGCCACCTCTGACTTGAGCGTCGATTTTTGTGATGCTCGTCAGGGGGGCGGAGC
CTATGGAAAAACGCCAGCAACGCGGCCTTTTTACGGTTCCTGGCCTTTTGCTGGCCTTTTGCTCACATGT
TCTTTCCTGCGTTATCCCCTGATTCTGTGGATAACCGTATTACCGCCTTTGAGTGAGCTGATACCGCTCG
CCGCAGCCGAACGACCGAGCGCAGCGAGTCAGTGAGCGAGGAAGCGGAAG
Features (pLannotate 1.2.2; 14 found; start..end, strand, type, name):
      2..94      +  CDS            lacI (fragment): lac repressor; lacI; The lac repressor binds to the lac operator to inhibit transcription in E. coli. This inhibition can be relieved by adding lactose or isopropyl-β-D-thiogalactopyranoside (IPTG).
    107..128     +  protein_bind   CAP binding site: CAP binding activates transcription in the presence of cAMP. E. coli catabolite activator protein
    143..173     +  promoter       lac promoter: promoter for the E. coli lac operon
    181..197     +  protein_bind   lac operator: The lac repressor binds to the lac operator to inhibit transcription in E. coli. This inhibition can be relieved by adding lactose or isopropyl-β-D-thiogalactopyranoside (IPTG). lac repressor encoded by lacI
    239..257     +  promoter       SP6 promoter: promoter for bacteriophage SP6 RNA polymerase
    789..807     -  promoter       T7 promoter: promoter for bacteriophage T7 RNA polymerase
    810..957     +  CDS            lacZα (fragment): LacZα fragment of β-galactosidase; lacZ fragment
    967..1270    +  CDS            ccdB (fragment): CcdB, a bacterial toxin that poisons DNA gyrase; ccdB; Plasmids containing the ccdB gene cannot be propagated in standard E. coli strains.
   1318..1587    +  CDS            tnpA (fragment): TN5P_ECOLX - Also known as tnp. Experimental evidence at protein level: Swiss-Prot protein existence level 1. Mediates transposition of transposon Tn5 by a 'cut and paste' mechanism. First, the monomeric transposase binds the 19 bp inverted DNA repeats flanking the transposon. Then, dimerization of the DNA- bound transposase creates a synaptic DNA complex. After nicking of the first DNA strand, excision of the transposon proceeds through a series of intermediates. The transposase then mediates the insertion of the transposon at a new site by strand transfer. The activity of the wild- type tran
   1619..2413    +  CDS            NeoR/KanR: aminoglycoside phosphotransferase from Tn5; aph(3')-II (or nptII); confers resistance to neomycin, kanamycin, and G418 (Geneticin®)
   2434..2484    -  misc_feature   bom (fragment): basis of mobility region from pBR322
   2511..2599    +  promoter       AmpR promoter (fragment): bla
   2619..2993    +  CDS            BleoR: antibiotic-binding protein; Sh ble from Streptoalloteichus hindustanus; confers resistance to bleomycin, phleomycin, and Zeocin™
   3131..3719    +  rep_origin     ori: high-copy-number ColE1/pMB1/pBR322/pUC origin of replication
