[The description below was written by a language model from this plasmid's Addgene catalogue record and pLannotate feature annotations shown in this document.]
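Description:
GGE085 is a part-donor plasmid from a modular Golden Gate toolkit for building expression plasmids for the oleaginous yeast Yarrowia lipolytica. It is not itself a yeast expression vector. It is an E. coli cloning/assembly plasmid that stores one standardised building block, P1_Tef, a 368 bp promoter fragment intended to drive gene expression at the first transcription-unit position ("position 1") of a multi-part assembly. The name indicates a TEF-type promoter, commonly used for strong constitutive expression in yeast, although the record gives no further detail on its origin. In toolkits of this kind the part is released by a type IIS restriction enzyme, leaving defined overhangs that dictate its position. The enzyme and overhangs are not stated here.

The fragment was inserted by TOPO cloning into a backbone catalogued as pCR4Blunt-TOPO, and the sequenced plasmid is 3,900 nt. The feature table annotates only backbone elements. An unannotated gap lies between the outward-flanking SP6 and T7 phage promoters, downstream of the lac promoter/operator and CAP site, and this gap is presumably where the promoter part sits. Beyond it are fragments of lacZα and ccdB, remnants of the lethal-gene fusion that these TOPO vectors use for positive selection of recombinants. Propagation relies on a high-copy ColE1/pUC-type origin, with kanamycin selection from the Tn5-derived NeoR/KanR gene. A BleoR (Sh ble) cassette behind an AmpR promoter fragment is also annotated. That marker, together with the SP6 promoter, is more typical of a related Zero Blunt TOPO backbone than of pCR4, so the catalogued backbone name may not be exact. No yeast origin, marker or integration sequences are present. These are supplied by other toolkit parts.
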