Addgene plasmid #120738: GGE085
Purpose: Part of GoldenGate Yarrowia lipolytica toolkit for assembling an expression plasmid for Y. lipolytic yeast. Promoter for gene expression in position1 (P1_Tef)
Depositing lab: Tristan Rossignol. Depositing organization: INRAE Jouy-en-Josas. Publication: A modular Golden Gate toolkit for Yarrowia lipolytica synthetic biology. Larroude M, Park YK, Soudier P, Kubiak M, Nicaud JM, Rossignol T. Microb Biotechnol. 2019 May 31. doi: 10.1111/1751-7915.13427. PubMed 31148366.
Backbone
  Vector backbone: pCR4Blunt-TOPO
  Vector type: Cloning/assembly plasmid
Growth in bacteria
  Bacterial resistance: Kanamycin, 50 μg/mL
  Growth temperature: 37°C
  Growth strain: DH5alpha
  Copy number: High Copy
Gene/Insert
  Gene/Insert name: P1_Tef
  Insert size (bp): 368
  Cloning method: TOPO Cloning
Terms and licenses: Academic/Nonprofit Terms; Industry Terms: Not Available to Industry
How to cite: GGE085 was a gift from Tristan Rossignol (Addgene plasmid # 120738 ; http://n2t.net/addgene:120738 ; RRID:Addgene_120738)
