>Addgene plasmid #120738 | GGE085 | depositor partial sequence | sequence record 229348 | P1_Tef
GGTCTCTACGGGGGTTGGCGGCGTATTTGTGTCCCAAAAAACAGCCCCAATTGCCCCAATTGACCCCAAA
TTGACCCAGTAGCGGGCCCAACCCCGGCGAGAGCCCCCTTCACCCCACATATCAAACCTCCCCCGGTTCC
CACACTTGCCGTTAAGGGCGTAGGGTACTGCAGTCTGGAATCTACGCTTGTTCAGACTTTGTACTAGTTT
CTTTGTCTGGCCATCCGGGTAACCCATGCCGGACGCAAAATAGACTACTGAAAATTTTTTTGCTTTGTGG
TTGGGACTTTAGCCAAGGGTATAAAAGACCACCGTCCCCGAATTACCTTTCCTCTTCTTTTCTCTCTCTC
CTTGTCAACTCACACCCGAAGAATGAGAGACC
